>Addgene plasmid #144543 | TFORF3067 | addgene full sequence | sequence record 404236 | Addgene NGS Result
TTAATGTAGTCTTATGCAATACTCTTGTAGTCTTGCAACATGGTAACGATGAGTTAGCAACATGCCTTAC
AAGGAGAGAAAAAGCACCGTGCATGCCGATTGGTGGAAGTAAGGTGGTACGATCGTGCCTTATTAGGAAG
GCAACAGACGGGTCTGACATGGATTGGACGAACCACTGAATTGCCGCATTGCAGAGATATTGTATTTAAG
TGCCTAGCTCGATACATAAACGGGTCTCTCTGGTTAGACCAGATCTGAGCCTGGGAGCTCTCTGGCTAAC
TAGGGAACCCACTGCTTAAGCCTCAATAAAGCTTGCCTTGAGTGCTTCAAGTAGTGTGTGCCCGTCTGTT
GTGTGACTCTGGTAACTAGAGATCCCTCAGACCCTTTTAGTCAGTGTGGAAAATCTCTAGCAGTGGCGCC
CGAACAGGGACTTGAAAGCGAAAGGGAAACCAGAGGAGCTCTCTCGACGCAGGACTCGGCTTGCTGAAGC
GCGCACGGCAAGAGGCGAGGGGCGGCGACTGGTGAGTACGCCAAAAATTTTGACTAGCGGAGGCTAGAAG
GAGAGAGATGGGTGCGAGAGCGTCAGTATTAAGCGGGGGAGAATTAGATCGCGATGGGAAAAAATTCGGT
TAAGGCCAGGGGGAAAGAAAAAATATAAATTAAAACATATAGTATGGGCAAGCAGGGAGCTAGAACGATT
CGCAGTTAATCCTGGCCTGTTAGAAACATCAGAAGGCTGTAGACAAATACTGGGACAGCTACAACCATCC
CTTCAGACAGGATCAGAAGAACTTAGATCATTATATAATACAGTAGCAACCCTCTATTGTGTGCATCAAA
GGATAGAGATAAAAGACACCAAGGAAGCTTTAGACAAGATAGAGGAAGAGCAAAACAAAAGTAAGACCAC
CGCACAGCAAGCGGCCGCTGATCTTCAGACCTGGAGGAGGAGATATGAGGGACAATTGGAGAAGTGAATT
ATATAAATATAAAGTAGTAAAAATTGAACCATTAGGAGTAGCACCCACCAAGGCAAAGAGAAGAGTGGTG
CAGAGAGAAAAAAGAGCAGTGGGAATAGGAGCTTTGTTCCTTGGGTTCTTGGGAGCAGCAGGAAGCACTA
TGGGCGCAGCGTCAATGACGCTGACGGTACAGGCCAGACAATTATTGTCTGGTATAGTGCAGCAGCAGAA
CAATTTGCTGAGGGCTATTGAGGCGCAACAGCATCTGTTGCAACTCACAGTCTGGGGCATCAAGCAGCTC
CAGGCAAGAATCCTGGCTGTGGAAAGATACCTAAAGGATCAACAGCTCCTGGGGATTTGGGGTTGCTCTG
GAAAACTCATTTGCACCACTGCTGTGCCTTGGAATGCTAGTTGGAGTAATAAATCTCTGGAACAGATTTG
GAATCACACGACCTGGATGGAGTGGGACAGAGAAATTAACAATTACACAAGCTTAATACACTCCTTAATT
GAAGAATCGCAAAACCAGCAAGAAAAGAATGAACAAGAATTATTGGAATTAGATAAATGGGCAAGTTTGT
GGAATTGGTTTAACATAACAAATTGGCTGTGGTATATAAAATTATTCATAATGATAGTAGGAGGCTTGGT
AGGTTTAAGAATAGTTTTTGCTGTACTTTCTATAGTGAATAGAGTTAGGCAGGGATATTCACCATTATCG
TTTCAGACCCACCTCCCAACCCCGAGGGGACCCATGCATTGCATCTCAATTAGTCAGCAACCAGGTGTGG
AAAGTCCCCAGGCTCCCCAGCAGGCAGAAGTATGCAAAGCATGCGTCTCAATTAGTCAGCAACCATAGTC
CCGCCCCTAACTCCGCCCATCCCGCCCCTAACTCCGCCCAGTTCCGCCCATTCTCCGCCCCATGGCTGAC
TAATTTTTTTTATTTATGCAGAGGCCGAGGCCGCCTCGGCCTCTGAGCTATTCCAGAAGTAGTGAGGAGG
CTTTTTTGGAGGCCTAGGCTTTTGCAAAAAGCTTTCTAGAGGTACCACCGGAGCTTACCATGACCGAGTA
CAAGCCCACGGTGCGCCTCGCCACCCGCGACGACGTCCCCAGGGCCGTACGCACCCTCGCCGCCGCGTTC
GCCGACTACCCCGCCACGCGCCACACCGTCGATCCGGACCGCCACATCGAGCGGGTCACCGAGCTGCAAG
AACTCTTCCTCACGCGCGTCGGGCTCGACATCGGCAAGGTGTGGGTCGCGGACGACGGCGCCGCCGTGGC
GGTCTGGACCACGCCGGAGAGCGTCGAAGCGGGGGCGGTGTTCGCCGAGATCGGCCCGCGCATGGCCGAG
TTGAGCGGTTCCCGGCTGGCCGCGCAGCAACAGATGGAAGGCCTCCTGGCGCCGCACCGGCCCAAGGAGC
CCGCGTGGTTCCTGGCCACCGTCGGCGTCTCGCCCGACCACCAGGGCAAGGGTCTGGGCAGCGCCGTCGT
GCTCCCCGGAGTGGAGGCGGCCGAGCGCGCCGGGGTGCCCGCCTTCCTGGAGACCTCCGCGCCCCGCAAC
CTCCCCTTCTACGAGCGGCTCGGCTTCACCGTCACCGCCGACGTCGAGGTGCCCGAAGGACCGCGCACCT
GGTGCATGACCCGCAAGCCCGGTGCCAGTTAACGAATTCTAGATCTTGAGACAAATGGCAGTATTCATCC
ACAATTTTAAAAGAAAAGGGGGGATTGGGGGGTACAGTGCAGGGGAAAGAATAGTAGACATAATAGCAAC
AGACATACAAACTAAAGAATTACAAAAACAAATTACAAAAATTCAAAATTTTCGGGTTTATTACAGGGAC
AGCAGAGATCCACTTTGGCGCCGGCTCGAGGCCTGCAGGTGCAAAGATGGATAAAGTTTTAAACAGAGAG
GAATCTTTGCAGCTAATGGACCTTCTAGGTCTTGAAAGGAGTGGGAATTGGCTCCGGTGCCCGTCAGTGG
GCAGAGCGCACATCGCCCACAGTCCCCGAGAAGTTGGGGGGAGGGGTCGGCAATTGAACCGGTGCCTAGA
GAAGGTGGCGCGGGGTAAACTGGGAAAGTGATGTCGTGTACTGGCTCCGCCTTTTTCCCGAGGGTGGGGG
AGAACCGTATATAAGTGCAGTAGTCGCCGTGAACGTTCTTTTTCGCAACGGGTTTGCCGCCAGAACACAG
GTAAGTGCCGTGTGTGGTTCCCGCGGGCCTGGCCTCTTTACGGGTTATGGCCCTTGCGTGCCTTGAATTA
CTTCCACCTGGCTGCAGTACGTGATTCTTGATCCCGAGCTTCGGGTTGGAAGTGGGTGGGAGAGTTCGAG
GCCTTGCGCTTAAGGAGCCCCTTCGCCTCGTGCTTGAGTTGAGGCCTGGCCTGGGCGCTGGGGCCGCCGC
GTGCGAATCTGGTGGCACCTTCGCGCCTGTCTCGCTGCTTTCGATAAGTCTCTAGCCATTTAAAATTTTT
GATGACCTGCTGCGACGCTTTTTTTCTGGCAAGATAGTCTTGTAAATGCGGGCCAAGATCTGCACACTGG
TATTTCGGTTTTTGGGGCCGCGGGCGGCGACGGGGCCCGTGCGTCCCAGCGCACATGTTCGGCGAGGCGG
GGCCTGCGAGCGCGGCCACCGAGAATCGGACGGGGGTAGTCTCAAGCTGGCCGGCCTGCTCTGGTGCCTG
GCCTCGCGCCGCCGTGTATCGCCCCGCCCTGGGCGGCAAGGCTGGCCCGGTCGGCACCAGTTGCGTGAGC
GGAAAGATGGCCGCTTCCCGGCCCTGCTGCAGGGAGCTCAAAATGGAGGACGCGGCGCTCGGGAGAGCGG
GCGGGTGAGTCACCCACACAAAGGAAAAGGGCCTTTCCGTCCTCAGCCGTCGCTTCATGTGACTCCACGG
AGTACCGGGCGCCGTCCAGGCACCTCGATTAGTTCTCGAGCTTTTGGAGTACGTCGTCTTTAGGTTGGGG
GGAGGGGTTTTATGCGATGGAGTTTCCCCACACTGAGTGGGTGGAGACTGAAGTTAGGCCAGCTTGGCAC
TTGATGTAATTCTCCTTGGAATTTGCCCTTTTTGAGTTTGGATCTTGGTTCATTCTCAAGCCTCAGACAG
TGGTTCAAAGTTTTTTTCTTCCATTTCAGGTGTCGTGAGGCTAGCATCGATTGATCAACAAGTTTGTACA
AAAAAGTTGGCATGGACCCCGAGGACGAAGGGGTAGCGGGAGTGATGTCTGTGGGGCCGCCGGCGGCCCG
GCTTCAGGAACCAGTGACCTTCCGGGATGTGGCTGTGGACTTTACCCAGGAGGAATGGGGGCAGCTGGAC
CCTACCCAGAGGATCCTCTACCGTGACGTGATGCTGGAGACCTTTGGTCACCTGCTCTCCATAGGTCCTG
AGCTTCCGAAGCCTGAAGTCATCTCCCAGCTGGAGCAAGGGACCGAGCTATGGGTGGCTGAGAGAGGAAC
CACCCAGGGCTGCCATCCAGCCTGGGAGCCTCGATCTGAAAGCCAAGCATCACGCAAGGAAGAGGGCCTG
CCTGAAGAGGAGCCATCCCATGTCACGGGAAGGGAAGGATTCCCGACAGATGCTCCTTATCCCACCACGT
TAGGGAAAGACAGGGAGTGTCAGAGCCAGAGTCTGGCACTCAAGGAGCAGAATAACTTGAAGCAGTTGGA
ATTTGGCCTCAAGGAAGCACCAGTTCAAGATCAAGGCTACAAAACTCTCAGACTCAGGGAAAACTGCGTC
CTGAGTTCAAGCCCAAATCCATTCCCAGAGATCTCTAGAGGGGAGTATTTGTATACTTACGACTCACAGA
TTACAGACTCAGAACATAACTCCAGCTTAGTCAGTCAGCAGACAGGCTCCCCAGGAAAACAGCCCGGTGA
AAACAGTGACTGTCACAGAGATTCCAGTCAGGCCATTCCAATTACGGAACTCACAAAAAGCCAGGTGCAG
GACAAACCCTACAAATGTACTGACTGTGGGAAGTCGTTTAACCATAACGCACACCTCACCGTGCACAAGA
GGATTCATACGGGAGAAAGACCTTATATGTGCAAGGAGTGTGGGAAAGCCTTCAGCCAGAACTCCTCCCT
CGTCCAGCATGAGCGCATCCACACTGGAGACAAGCCCTACAAGTGTGCCGAATGTGGGAAGTCTTTCTGC
CATAGTACACACCTTACCGTCCATCGGAGGATTCACACTGGGGAGAAGCCCTATGAGTGTCAGGACTGTG
GGAGGGCCTTCAACCAGAACTCCTCCCTGGGGCGGCACAAGAGGACACACACTGGGGAGAAGCCATACAC
CTGCAGTGTGTGTGGGAAATCCTTCTCTCGGACCACTTGCCTTTTCCTGCACCTGAGAACTCACACCGAG
GAGAGGCCCTACGAGTGTAACCACTGCGGGAAGGGCTTCAGGCACAGCTCATCCCTGGCCCAGCACCAGC
GGAAGCACGCGGGGGAGAAGCCCTTTGAGTGCCGCCAGAGGCTGATCTTTGAGCAGACGCCAGCTCTCAC
AAAGCATGAATGGACAGAAGCCCTGGGCTGTGACCCACCTTTGAGTCAAGATGAGAGGACTCACCGAAGC
GACAGACCCTTCAAATGTAATCAGTGTGGGAAGTGTTTCATTCAGAGCTCTCACCTCATCCGGCACCAGA
TAACTCACACCAGAGAGGAGCAGCCCCATGGGCGAAGCCGGCGGCGTGAACAGTCCTCGAGCAGGAACTC
ACACCTGGTTCAGCATCAACACCCGAACTCCAGAAAGAGCTCTGCAGGCGGAGCAAAGGCAGGGCAGCCG
GAAAGCAGAGCCCTGGCTTTGTTTGACATCCAAAAAATCATGCAAGAGAAAAACCCTGTGCACGTTATTG
GGGTGGAAGAGCCTTCTGTGGGTGCTTCCATGTTATTTGACATCAGAGAATCCACATACCCAACTTTCTT
GTACAAAGTGGTTGATATCGGTAAGCCTATCCCTAACCCTCTCCTCGGTCTCGATTCTACGTAGTAATGA
ACTAGTCCGTAACTTGAAAGTATTTCGATTTCTTGGCTTTATATATCTTGTGGAAAGGACGAGGACTCAC
AACCGATTTTTTACACACGCGTTAAGTCGACAATCAACCTCTGGATTACAAAATTTGTGAAAGATTGACT
GGTATTCTTAACTATGTTGCTCCTTTTACGCTATGTGGATACGCTGCTTTAATGCCTTTGTATCATGCTA
TTGCTTCCCGTATGGCTTTCATTTTCTCCTCCTTGTATAAATCCTGGTTGCTGTCTCTTTATGAGGAGTT
GTGGCCCGTTGTCAGGCAACGTGGCGTGGTGTGCACTGTGTTTGCTGACGCAACCCCCACTGGTTGGGGC
ATTGCCACCACCTGTCAGCTCCTTTCCGGGACTTTCGCTTTCCCCCTCCCTATTGCCACGGCGGAACTCA
TCGCCGCCTGCCTTGCCCGCTGCTGGACAGGGGCTCGGCTGTTGGGCACTGACAATTCCGTGGTGTTGTC
GGGGAAATCATCGTCCTTTCCTTGGCTGCTCGCCTGTGTTGCCACCTGGATTCTGCGCGGGACGTCCTTC
TGCTACGTCCCTTCGGCCCTCAATCCAGCGGACCTTCCTTCCCGCGGCCTGCTGCCGGCTCTGCGGCCTC
TTCCGCGTCTTCGCCTTCGCCCTCAGACGAGTCGGATCTCCCTTTGGGCCGCCTCCCCGCGTCGACTTTA
AGACCAATGACTTACAAGGCAGCTGTAGATCTTAGCCACTTTTTAAAAGAAAAGGGGGGACTGGAAGGGC
TAATTCACTCCCAACGAAGACAAGATCTGCTTTTTGCTTGTACTGGGTCTCTCTGGTTAGACCAGATCTG
AGCCTGGGAGCTCTCTGGCTAACTAGGGAACCCACTGCTTAAGCCTCAATAAAGCTTGCCTTGAGTGCTT
CAAGTAGTGTGTGCCCGTCTGTTGTGTGACTCTGGTAACTAGAGATCCCTCAGACCCTTTTAGTCAGTGT
GGAAAATCTCTAGCAGTACGTATAGTAGTTCATGTCATCTTATTATTCAGTATTTATAACTTGCAAAGAA
ATGAATATCAGAGAGTGAGAGGAACTTGTTTATTGCAGCTTATAATGGTTACAAATAAAGCAATAGCATC
ACAAATTTCACAAATAAAGCATTTTTTTCACTGCATTCTAGTTGTGGTTTGTCCAAACTCATCAATGTAT
CTTATCATGTCTGGCTCTAGCTATCCCGCCCCTAACTCCGCCCATCCCGCCCCTAACTCCGCCCAGTTCC
GCCCATTCTCCGCCCCATGGCTGACTAATTTTTTTTATTTATGCAGAGGCCGAGGCCGCCTCGGCCTCTG
AGCTATTCCAGAAGTAGTGAGGAGGCTTTTTTGGAGGCCTAGGGACGTACCCAATTCGCCCTATAGTGAG
TCGTATTACGCGCGCTCACTGGCCGTCGTTTTACAACGTCGTGACTGGGAAAACCCTGGCGTTACCCAAC
TTAATCGCCTTGCAGCACATCCCCCTTTCGCCAGCTGGCGTAATAGCGAAGAGGCCCGCACCGATCGCCC
TTCCCAACAGTTGCGCAGCCTGAATGGCGAATGGG
[124 nt withheld, positions 7526-7649]
C
[91 nt withheld, positions 7651-7741]
A
[49 nt withheld, positions 7743-7791]
CCTTTGACGTTGGAGTCCACGTTCTTT
[37 nt withheld, positions 7819-7855]
ACCCTATCTCGGTCTATTCTTTTGATTTATAAGGGATTTTGCCGATTTCGGCCTATTGGTTAAAAAATGA
GCTGATTTAACAAAAATTTAACGCGAATTTTAACAAAATATTAACGCTTACAATTTAGGTGGCACTTTTC
GGGGAAATGTGCGCGGAACCCCTATTTGTTTATTTTTCTAAATACATTCAAATATGTATCCGCTCATGAG
ACAATAACCCTGATAAATGCTTCAATAATATTGAAAAAGGAAGAGTATGAGTATTCAACATTTCCGTGTC
GCCCTTATTCCCTTTTTTGCGGCATTTTGCCTTCCTGTTTTTGCTCACCCAGAAACGCTGGTGAAAGTAA
AAGATGCTGAAGATCAGTTGGGTGCACGAGTGGGTTACATCGAACTGGATCTCAACAGCGGTAAGATCCT
TGAGAGTTTTCGCCCCGAAGAACGTTTTCCAATGATGAGCACTTTTAAAGTTCTGCTATGTGGCGCGGTA
TTATCCCGTATTGACGCCGGGCAAGAGCAACTCGGTCGCCGCATACACTATTCTCAGAATGACTTGGTTG
AGTACTCACCAGTCACAGAAAAGCATCTTACGGATGGCATGACAGTAAGAGAATTATGCAGTGCTGCCAT
AACCATGAGTGATAACACTGCGGCCAACTTACTTCTGACAACGATCGGAGGACCGAAGGAGCTAACCGCT
TTTTTGCACAACATGGGGGATCATGTAACTCGCCTTGATCGTTGGGAACCGGAGCTGAATGAAGCCATAC
CAAACGACGAGCGTGACACCACGATGCCTGTAGCAATGGCAACAACGTTGCGCAAACTATTAACTGGCGA
ACTACTTACTCTAGCTTCCCGGCAACAATTAATAGACTGGATGGAGGCGGATAAAGTTGCAGGACCACTT
CTGCGCTCGGCCCTTCCGGCTGGCTGGTTTATTGCTGATAAATCTGGAGCCGGTGAGCGTGGGTCTCGCG
GTATCATTGCAGCACTGGGGCCAGATGGTAAGCCCTCCCGTATCGTAGTTATCTACACGACGGGGAGTCA
GGCAACTATGGATGAACGAAATAGACAGATCGCTGAGATAGGTGCCTCACTGATTAAGCATTGGTAACTG
TCAGACCAAGTTTACTCATATATACTTTAGATTGATTTAAAACTTCATTTTTAATTTAAAAGGATCTAGG
TGAAGATCCTTTTTGATAATCTCATGACCAAAATCCCTTAACGTGAGTTTTCGTTCCACTGAGCGTCAGA
CCCCGTAGAAAAGATCAAAGGATCTTCTTGAGATCCTTTTTTTCTGCGCGTAATCTGCTGCTTGCAAACA
AAAAAACCACCGCTACCAGCGGTGGTTTGTTTGCCGGATCAAGAGCTACCAACTCTTTTTCCGAAGGTAA
CTGGCTTCAGCAGAGCGCAGATACCAAATACTGTTCTTCTAGTGTAGCCGTAGTTAGGCCACCACTTCAA
GAACTCTGTAGCACCGCCTACATACCTCGCTCTGCTAATCCTGTTACCAGTGGCTGCTGCCAGTGGCGAT
AAGTCGTGTCTTACCGGGTTGGACTCAAGACGATAGTTACCGGATAAGGCGCAGCGGTCGGGCTGAACGG
GGGGTTCGTGCACACAGCCCAGCTTGGAGCGAACGACCTACACCGAACTGAGATACCTACAGCGTGAGCT
ATGAGAAAGCGCCACGCTTCCCGAAGGGAGAAAGGCGGACAGGTATCCGGTAAGCGGCAGGGTCGGAACA
GGAGAGCGCACGAGGGAGCTTCCAGGGGGAAACGCCTGGTATCTTTATAGTCCTGTCGGGTTTCGCCACC
TCTGACTTGAGCGTCGATTTTTGTGATGCTCGTCAGGGGGGCGGAGCCTATGGAAAAACGCCAGCAACGC
GGCCTTTTTACGGTTCCTGGCCTTTTGCTGGCCTTTTGCTCACATGTTCTTTCCTGCGTTATCCCCTGAT
TCTGTGGATAACCGTATTACCGCCTTTGAGTGAGCTGATACCGCTCGCCGCAGCCGAACGACCGAGCGCA
GCGAGTCAGTGAGCGAGGAAGCGGAAGAGCGCCCAATACGCAAACCGCCTCTCCCCGCGCGTTGGCCGAT
TCATTAATGCAGCTGGCACGACAGGTTTCCCGACTGGAAAGCGGGCAGTGAGCGCAACGCAATTAATGTG
AGTTAGCTCACTCATTAGGCACCCCAGGCTTTACACTTTATGCTTCCGGCTCGTATGTTGTGTGGAATTG
TGAGCGGATAACAATTTCACACAGGAAACAGCTATGACCATGATTACGCCAAGCGCGCAATTAACCCTCA
CTAAAGGGAACAAAAGCTGGAGCTGCAAGC
Features (pLannotate 1.2.2; 34 found; start..end, strand, type, name):
      5..231     +  promoter       RSV promoter: Rous sarcoma virus enhancer/promoter
    232..412     +  LTR            5' LTR (truncated): truncated 5' long terminal repeat (LTR) from HIV-1
    459..584     +  misc_feature   HIV-1 Ψ: packaging signal of human immunodeficiency virus type 1
    568..931     +  CDS            HIV-1 gag (fragment): gag protein from human immunodeficiency virus 1; gag
   1077..1310    +  misc_feature   RRE: The Rev response element (RRE) of HIV-1 allows for Rev-dependent mRNA export from the nucleus to the cytoplasm.
   1687..1713    +  CDS            Rev (fragment): human immunodeficiency virus 1 (HIV-1) Rev protein; rev; enhances nuclear export of unspliced and incompletely spliced viral mRNAs
   1720..1743    +  promoter       SV40 promoter (fragment): SV40 early promoter
   1744..1815    +  promoter       SV40 promoter (fragment): SV40 enhancer and early promoter
   1839..1974    +  rep_origin     SV40 ori: SV40 origin of replication
   2020..2616    +  CDS            PuroR (fragment): puromycin N-acetyltransferase; pac from Streptomyces; confers resistance to puromycin
   2665..2782    +  misc_feature   cPPT/CTS: central polypurine tract and central termination sequence of HIV-1
   2847..2913    +  CDS            small t antigen (fragment): SV40 (simian virus 40) small t antigen
   2920..4098    +  promoter       EF-1α promoter: strong constitutive promoter for human elongation factor EF-1α
   4119..4136    +  protein_bind   attB1 (fragment): mutant version of attB; core recombination site for the Gateway® BP reaction BP Clonase™
   4142..5866    +  CDS            ZNF8: ZNF8_HUMAN - Experimental evidence at protein level: Swiss-Prot protein existence level 1. Transcriptional repressor. May modulate BMP and TGF-beta signal transduction, through its interaction with SMAD proteins. From Homo sapiens (Human).
   5868..5892    -  protein_bind   attB2: mutant version of attB; recombination site for the Gateway® BP reaction BP Clonase™
   5900..5941    +  CDS            V5 tag: epitope tag from simian virus 5
   5957..6010    +  promoter       U6 promoter (fragment): RNA polymerase III promoter for human U6 snRNA
   6052..6640    +  misc_feature   WPRE: woodchuck hepatitis virus posttranscriptional regulatory element
   6691..6710    +  misc_feature   cPPT/CTS (fragment): central polypurine tract and central termination sequence of HIV-1
   6712..6945    +  LTR            3' LTR (ΔU3): self-inactivating 3' long terminal repeat (LTR) from HIV-1
   7023..7144    +  polyA_signal   SV40 poly(A) signal: SV40 polyadenylation signal
   7184..7319    +  rep_origin     SV40 ori: SV40 origin of replication
   7340..7358    -  promoter       T7 promoter: promoter for bacteriophage T7 RNA polymerase
   7366..7521    +  CDS            lacZα (fragment): LacZα fragment of β-galactosidase; lacZ fragment
   7526..7954    +  rep_origin     f1 ori (sequence partly withheld): f1 bacteriophage origin of replication; arrow indicates direction of (+) strand synthesis
   8007..8111    +  promoter       AmpR promoter: bla
   8112..8972    +  CDS            AmpR: β-lactamase; bla; confers resistance to ampicillin, carbenicillin, and related antibiotics
   9143..9731    +  rep_origin     ori: high-copy-number ColE1/pMB1/pBR322/pUC origin of replication
   9914..10006   +  CDS            lacI (fragment): lac repressor; lacI; The lac repressor binds to the lac operator to inhibit transcription in E. coli. This inhibition can be relieved by adding lactose or isopropyl-β-D-thiogalactopyranoside (IPTG).
  10019..10040   +  protein_bind   CAP binding site: CAP binding activates transcription in the presence of cAMP. E. coli catabolite activator protein
  10055..10085   +  promoter       lac promoter: promoter for the E. coli lac operon
  10093..10109   +  protein_bind   lac operator: The lac repressor binds to the lac operator to inhibit transcription in E. coli. This inhibition can be relieved by adding lactose or isopropyl-β-D-thiogalactopyranoside (IPTG). lac repressor encoded by lacI
  10154..10172   +  promoter       T3 promoter: promoter for bacteriophage T3 RNA polymerase
