[The description below was written by a language model from this plasmid's Addgene catalogue record and pLannotate feature annotations shown in this document.]
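Description:
TFORF3067 is a lentiviral mammalian expression plasmid built on the pLX_TRC317 backbone, carrying the human zinc-finger transcription factor ZNF8 as a barcoded open reading frame. It belongs to a large collection of transcription factor ORF vectors in which each clone carries a unique 24-bp barcode, so that the factor delivered to a given cell can be identified in pooled overexpression screens. In bacteria the plasmid is maintained through a high-copy ColE1/pUC-type origin with ampicillin resistance (AmpR); an f1 origin and remnants of a lac/lacZα cloning region are also present in the backbone. The depositor notes that the plasmid can recombine during propagation.

The viral portion has a third-generation layout: an RSV promoter drives a truncated HIV-1 5' LTR, followed by the Ψ packaging signal, a gag fragment, the Rev response element and a cPPT/CTS, and it ends with a self-inactivating ΔU3 3' LTR and an SV40 polyadenylation signal. Within this transfer cassette, an SV40 early promoter expresses puromycin N-acetyltransferase for selection of transduced cells. A separate EF-1α promoter drives the ZNF8 coding sequence, which was introduced by Gateway cloning and is flanked by attB1 and attB2 sites, with a C-terminal V5 epitope tag downstream of attB2 for detection. A WPRE follows to enhance transcript stability and expression. The barcode is not annotated as a distinct feature in the table, so its exact position is not stated. The annotated ZNF8 protein is described as a transcriptional repressor that may modulate BMP and TGF-β signalling through SMAD interactions.
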