Addgene plasmid #144543: TFORF3067
Purpose: Lentiviral vector for overexpressing transcription factor ORFs with unique 24-bp barcodes. Barcodes facilitate identification of transcription factors in pooled screens.
Depositing lab: Feng Zhang. Depositing organization: Broad Institute. Publication: A transcription factor atlas of directed differentiation. Joung J, Ma S, Tay T, Geiger-Schuller KR, Kirchgatterer PC, Verdine VK, Guo B, Arias-Garcia MA, Allen WE, Singh A, Kuksenko O, Abudayyeh OO, Gootenberg JS, Fu Z, Macrae RK, Buenrostro JD, Regev A, Zhang F. Cell. 2023 Jan 5;186(1):209-229.e26. doi: 10.1016/j.cell.2022.11.026. PubMed 36608654.
Backbone
  Vector backbone: pLX_TRC317
  Backbone manufacturer: Broad Institute Genetic Perturbation Platform
  Backbone size w/o insert (bp): 8264
  Vector type: Mammalian Expression, Lentiviral
  Selectable markers: Puromycin
Growth in bacteria
  Bacterial resistance: Ampicillin, 100 μg/mL
  Growth temperature: 37°C
  Growth strain: NEB Stable
  Copy number: High Copy
Gene/Insert
  Gene/Insert name: ZNF8
  Species: H. sapiens (human)
  Insert size (bp): 1931
  Entrez Gene: ZNF8 (a.k.a. HF.18, Zfp128)
  Promoter: EF1a
  Tag / fusion protein: V5 (C terminal on insert)
  Cloning method: Gateway Cloning
  Sequencing primers: 5′ GGGTGGAGACTGAAGTTAGGCCAG; 3′ CACATAGCGTAAAAGGAGCAACATAG
Resource information
  A portion of this plasmid was derived from a plasmid made by: Broad Institute Genetic Perturbation Platform
Terms and licenses: Academic/Nonprofit Terms; Industry Terms: Not Available to Industry
Depositor comments: NM_021089.2 Please test multiple small colonies in case of plasmid recombination. To make this collection available in a timely manner, a portion of this collection was not fully sequenced by Addgene. If an Addgene verified full plasmid sequence is not available, please contact us prior to placing an order to request the full sequence.
How to cite: TFORF3067 was a gift from Feng Zhang (Addgene plasmid # 144543 ; http://n2t.net/addgene:144543 ; RRID:Addgene_144543)
