>Addgene plasmid #144543 | TFORF3067 | depositor partial sequence | sequence record 285744 | Insert
ATCGATTGATCAACAAGTTTGTACAAAAAAGTTGGCATGGACCCCGAGGACGAAGGGGTAGCGGGAGTGA
TGTCTGTGGGGCCGCCGGCGGCCCGGCTTCAGGAACCAGTGACCTTCCGGGATGTGGCTGTGGACTTTAC
CCAGGAGGAATGGGGGCAGCTGGACCCTACCCAGAGGATCCTCTACCGTGACGTGATGCTGGAGACCTTT
GGTCACCTGCTCTCCATAGGTCCTGAGCTTCCGAAGCCTGAAGTCATCTCCCAGCTGGAGCAAGGGACCG
AGCTATGGGTGGCTGAGAGAGGAACCACCCAGGGCTGCCATCCAGCCTGGGAGCCTCGATCTGAAAGCCA
AGCATCACGCAAGGAAGAGGGCCTGCCTGAAGAGGAGCCATCCCATGTCACGGGAAGGGAAGGATTCCCG
ACAGATGCTCCTTATCCCACCACGTTAGGGAAAGACAGGGAGTGTCAGAGCCAGAGTCTGGCACTCAAGG
AGCAGAATAACTTGAAGCAGTTGGAATTTGGCCTCAAGGAAGCACCAGTTCAAGATCAAGGCTACAAAAC
TCTCAGACTCAGGGAAAACTGCGTCCTGAGTTCAAGCCCAAATCCATTCCCAGAGATCTCTAGAGGGGAG
TATTTGTATACTTACGACTCACAGATTACAGACTCAGAACATAACTCCAGCTTAGTCAGTCAGCAGACAG
GCTCCCCAGGAAAACAGCCCGGTGAAAACAGTGACTGTCACAGAGATTCCAGTCAGGCCATTCCAATTAC
GGAACTCACAAAAAGCCAGGTGCAGGACAAACCCTACAAATGTACTGACTGTGGGAAGTCGTTTAACCAT
AACGCACACCTCACCGTGCACAAGAGGATTCATACGGGAGAAAGACCTTATATGTGCAAGGAGTGTGGGA
AAGCCTTCAGCCAGAACTCCTCCCTCGTCCAGCATGAGCGCATCCACACTGGAGACAAGCCCTACAAGTG
TGCCGAATGTGGGAAGTCTTTCTGCCATAGTACACACCTTACCGTCCATCGGAGGATTCACACTGGGGAG
AAGCCCTATGAGTGTCAGGACTGTGGGAGGGCCTTCAACCAGAACTCCTCCCTGGGGCGGCACAAGAGGA
CACACACTGGGGAGAAGCCATACACCTGCAGTGTGTGTGGGAAATCCTTCTCTCGGACCACTTGCCTTTT
CCTGCACCTGAGAACTCACACCGAGGAGAGGCCCTACGAGTGTAACCACTGCGGGAAGGGCTTCAGGCAC
AGCTCATCCCTGGCCCAGCACCAGCGGAAGCACGCGGGGGAGAAGCCCTTTGAGTGCCGCCAGAGGCTGA
TCTTTGAGCAGACGCCAGCTCTCACAAAGCATGAATGGACAGAAGCCCTGGGCTGTGACCCACCTTTGAG
TCAAGATGAGAGGACTCACCGAAGCGACAGACCCTTCAAATGTAATCAGTGTGGGAAGTGTTTCATTCAG
AGCTCTCACCTCATCCGGCACCAGATAACTCACACCAGAGAGGAGCAGCCCCATGGGCGAAGCCGGCGGC
GTGAACAGTCCTCGAGCAGGAACTCACACCTGGTTCAGCATCAACACCCGAACTCCAGAAAGAGCTCTGC
AGGCGGAGCAAAGGCAGGGCAGCCGGAAAGCAGAGCCCTGGCTTTGTTTGACATCCAAAAAATCATGCAA
GAGAAAAACCCTGTGCACGTTATTGGGGTGGAAGAGCCTTCTGTGGGTGCTTCCATGTTATTTGACATCA
GAGAATCCACATACCCAACTTTCTTGTACAAAGTGGTTGATATCGGTAAGCCTATCCCTAACCCTCTCCT
CGGTCTCGATTCTACGTAGTAATGAACTAGTCCGTAACTTGAAAGTATTTCGATTTCTTGGCTTTATATA
TCTTGTGGAAAGGACGAGGACTCACAACCGATTTTTTACAC
