>Addgene plasmid #144543 | TFORF3067 | depositor partial sequence | sequence record 285745 | Barcode
GGACTCACAACCGATTTTTTACAC
